Addgene plasmid #78750: pcDNA3-HA-MKRN1 1-280
Purpose: To overexpress -MKRN1 1-280 in Mammalian Cells
Depositing lab: Jaewhan Song. Depositing organization: Yonsei University. Publication: Differential regulation of p53 and p21 by MKRN1 E3 ligase controls cell cycle arrest and apoptosis. Lee EW, Lee MS, Camus S, Ghim J, Yang MR, Oh W, Ha NC, Lane DP, Song J. EMBO J. 2009 Jul 22;28(14):2100-13. doi: 10.1038/emboj.2009.164. Epub 2009 Jun 18. PubMed 19536131.
Backbone
  Vector backbone: pcDNA3-HA
  Vector type: Mammalian Expression
Growth in bacteria
  Bacterial resistance: Ampicillin, 100 μg/mL
  Growth temperature: 37°C
  Growth strain: DH5alpha
  Copy number: High Copy
Gene/Insert
  Gene/Insert name: MKRN1
  Species: H. sapiens (human)
  Mutation: 1-280
  Entrez Gene: MKRN1 (a.k.a. RNF61)
  Promoter: CMV
  Tag / fusion protein: HA (N terminal on backbone)
  Cloning method: Restriction Enzyme; 5′ cloning site unknown (unknown if destroyed); 3′ cloning site unknown (unknown if destroyed)
  Sequencing primers: 5′ CMV-F; 3′ BGHrev
Terms and licenses: Academic/Nonprofit Terms; Industry Terms: Not Available to Industry
How to cite: pcDNA3-HA-MKRN1 1-280 was a gift from Jaewhan Song (Addgene plasmid # 78750 ; http://n2t.net/addgene:78750 ; RRID:Addgene_78750)
