[The description below was written by a language model from this plasmid's Addgene catalogue record and pLannotate feature annotations shown in this document.]
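Description:
pcDNA3-HA-MKRN1 1-280 is a mammalian expression plasmid of about 6.3 kb, built on a pcDNA3 backbone that supplies an N-terminal HA epitope tag. It carries a truncated form of human MKRN1 (also known as RNF61) limited to residues 1–280. The annotated MKRN1 coding fragment spans 840 nt, which matches a 280-codon insert. The HA tag is listed in the catalogue entry but is not annotated separately in the feature table; it presumably lies in the short interval between the T7 promoter and the MKRN1 fragment. Transcription is driven by the human cytomegalovirus immediate-early enhancer and promoter and terminated by the bovine growth hormone polyadenylation signal. T7 and SP6 phage promoters flank the insert, as is standard for pcDNA3. The restriction sites used for cloning are not recorded.

In E. coli the plasmid replicates from a high-copy ColE1/pUC-type origin and is selected with ampicillin through the β-lactamase gene. An f1 origin is also present. For mammalian cells, an SV40 early promoter drives the neomycin phosphotransferase gene, followed by an SV40 poly(A) signal, which allows G418 selection of stable transfectants. Several short annotations (an HIV-1 LTR fragment, a ble fragment, a lacI fragment and the lac promoter/operator region) look like backbone remnants or partial sequence matches rather than functional parts.

MKRN1 is an E3 ubiquitin ligase whose substrates include p53 and p21 (CDKN1A). The stated purpose is overexpression of the 1–280 fragment in mammalian cells. A tagged deletion construct like this is suited to domain-mapping work, such as detecting or immunoprecipitating the fragment through HA to find which regions of MKRN1 mediate substrate interaction or ligase activity, although the record does not name specific experiments.
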