Features (pLannotate 1.2.2; 21 found; start..end, strand, type, name):
     36..80      -  misc_feature   bom (fragment): basis of mobility region from pBR322
    235..614     +  enhancer       CMV enhancer: human cytomegalovirus immediate early enhancer
    615..818     +  promoter       CMV promoter: human cytomegalovirus (CMV) immediate early promoter
    814..847     +  LTR            5' LTR (truncated) (fragment): truncated 5' long terminal repeat (LTR) from HIV-1
    863..881     +  promoter       T7 promoter: promoter for bacteriophage T7 RNA polymerase
    949..1788    +  CDS            MKRN1 (fragment): MKRN1_HUMAN - Also known as RNF61. Experimental evidence at protein level: Swiss-Prot protein existence level 1. E3 ubiquitin ligase catalyzing the covalent attachment of ubiquitin moieties onto substrate proteins. These substrates include FILIP1, p53/TP53, CDKN1A and TERT. Keeps cells alive by suppressing p53/TP53 under normal conditions, but stimulates apoptosis by repressing CDKN1A under stress conditions. Acts as a negative regulator of telomerase. Has negative and positive effects on RNA polymerase II- dependent transcription. From Homo sapiens (Human).
   1819..1837    -  promoter       SP6 promoter: promoter for bacteriophage SP6 RNA polymerase
   1863..2087    +  polyA_signal   bGH poly(A) signal: bovine growth hormone polyadenylation signal
   2091..2112    +  promoter       SV40 promoter (fragment): SV40 enhancer and early promoter
   2133..2561    +  rep_origin     f1 ori (sequence partly withheld): f1 bacteriophage origin of replication; arrow indicates direction of (+) strand synthesis
   2575..2905    +  promoter       SV40 promoter: SV40 enhancer and early promoter
   2972..3763    +  CDS            neo: KKA2_KLEPN - Also known as kan, nptII. Experimental evidence at protein level: Swiss-Prot protein existence level 1. Resistance to kanamycin, neomycin, paromomycin, ribostamycin, butirosin and gentamicin B. From Klebsiella pneumoniae.
   3787..3945    +  CDS            ble (fragment): BLE_KLEPN - Experimental evidence at protein level: Swiss-Prot protein existence level 1. Binding protein with a strong affinity to the bleomycin family of antibiotics. Binds to CL990; an antimitotic-antibiotic compound. From Klebsiella pneumoniae.
   3940..4061    +  polyA_signal   SV40 poly(A) signal: SV40 polyadenylation signal
   4134..4150    -  protein_bind   lac operator: The lac repressor binds to the lac operator to inhibit transcription in E. coli. This inhibition can be relieved by adding lactose or isopropyl-β-D-thiogalactopyranoside (IPTG). lac repressor encoded by lacI
   4158..4188    -  promoter       lac promoter: promoter for the E. coli lac operon
   4203..4224    -  protein_bind   CAP binding site: CAP binding activates transcription in the presence of cAMP. E. coli catabolite activator protein
   4237..4329    -  CDS            lacI (fragment): lac repressor; lacI; The lac repressor binds to the lac operator to inhibit transcription in E. coli. This inhibition can be relieved by adding lactose or isopropyl-β-D-thiogalactopyranoside (IPTG).
   4512..5100    -  rep_origin     ori: high-copy-number ColE1/pMB1/pBR322/pUC origin of replication
   5271..6131    -  CDS            AmpR: β-lactamase; bla; confers resistance to ampicillin, carbenicillin, and related antibiotics
   6132..6236    -  promoter       AmpR promoter: bla
>Addgene plasmid #78750 | pcDNA3-HA-MKRN1 1-280 | addgene full sequence | sequence record 149955 | Addgene assembled sequence
GACGGATCGGGAGATCTCCCGATCCCCTATGGTCGACTCTCAGTACAATCTGCTCTGATGCCGCATAGTT
AAGCCAGTATCTGCTCCCTGCTTGTGTGTTGGAGGTCGCTGAGTAGTGCGCGAGCAAAATTTAAGCTACA
ACAAGGCAAGGCTTGACCGACAATTGCATGAAGAATCTGCTTAGGGTTAGGCGTTTTGCGCTGCTTCGCG
ATGTACGGGCCAGATATACGCGTTGACATTGATTATTGACTAGTTATTAATAGTAATCAATTACGGGGTC
ATTAGTTCATAGCCCATATATGGAGTTCCGCGTTACATAACTTACGGTAAATGGCCCGCCTGGCTGACCG
CCCAACGACCCCCGCCCATTGACGTCAATAATGACGTATGTTCCCATAGTAACGCCAATAGGGACTTTCC
ATTGACGTCAATGGGTGGACTATTTACGGTAAACTGCCCACTTGGCAGTACATCAAGTGTATCATATGCC
AAGTACGCCCCCTATTGACGTCAATGACGGTAAATGGCCCGCCTGGCATTATGCCCAGTACATGACCTTA
TGGGACTTTCCTACTTGGCAGTACATCTACGTATTAGTCATCGCTATTACCATGGTGATGCGGTTTTGGC
AGTACATCAATGGGCGTGGATAGCGGTTTGACTCACGGGGATTTCCAAGTCTCCACCCCATTGACGTCAA
TGGGAGTTTGTTTTGGCACCAAAATCAACGGGACTTTCCAAAATGTCGTAACAACTCCGCCCCATTGACG
CAAATGGGCGGTAGGCGTGTACGGTGGGAGGTCTATATAAGCAGAGCTCTCTGGCTAACTAGAGAACCCA
CTGCTTACTGGCTTATCGAAATTAATACGACTCACTATAGGGAGACCCAAGCTTGGTACCATGGCCTCCT
ACCCTTATGATGTGCCAGATTATGCCTCTCCCGAATTCATGGCGGAGGCTGCAACTCCCGGAACAACAGC
CACAACATCAGGAGCAGGAGCGGCAGCGGCGACGGCGGCAGCAGCCTCCCCCACCCCGATCCCCACAGTC
ACCGCCCCGTCCCTGGGGGCGGGCGGAGGGGGCGGCGGCAGCGACGGCAGCGGCGGCGGCTGGACTAAAC
AGGTCACCTGCAGGTATTTTATGCATGGGGTTTGTAAGGAAGGAGACAACTGTCGCTACTCGCATGACCT
CTCTGACAGTCCGTATAGTGTAGTGTGCAAGTATTTTCAGCGAGGGTACTGTATTTATGGAGACCGCTGC
AGATATGAACATAGCAAACCATTGAAACAGGAAGAAGCAACTGCTACAGAGCTAACTACAAAGTCATCCC
TTGCTGCTTCCTCAAGTCTCTCATCGATAGTTGGACCACTTGTTGAAATGAATACAGGCGAAGCTGAGTC
AAGAAATTCAAACTTTGCAACTGTAGGAGCAGGTTCAGAGGACTGGGTGAATGCTATTGAGTTTGTTCCT
GGGCAACCCTACTGTGGCCGTACTGCGCCTTCCTGCACTGAAGCACCCCTGCAGGGCTCAGTGACCAAGG
AAGAATCAGAGAAAGAGCAAACCGCCGTGGAGACAAAGAAGCAGCTGTGCCCCTATGCTGCAGTGGGAGA
GTGCCGATACGGGGAGAACTGTGTGTATCTCCACGGAGATTCTTGTGACATGTGTGGGCTGCAGGTCCTG
CATCCAATGGATGCTGCCCAGAGATCGCAGCATATCAAATCGTGCATTGAGGCCCATGAGAAGGACATGG
AGCTCTCATTTGCCGTGCAGCGCAGCAAGGACATGGTGTAACTCGAGCATGCATCTAGAGGGCCCTATTC
TATAGTGTCACCTAAATGCTAGAGCTCGCTGATCAGCCTCGACTGTGCCTTCTAGTTGCCAGCCATCTGT
TGTTTGCCCCTCCCCCGTGCCTTCCTTGACCCTGGAAGGTGCCACTCCCACTGTCCTTTCCTAATAAAAT
GAGGAAATTGCATCGCATTGTCTGAGTAGGTGTCATTCTATTCTGGGGGGTGGGGTGGGGCAGGACAGCA
AGGGGGAGGATTGGGAAGACAATAGCAGGCATGCTGGGGATGCGGTGGGCTCTATGGCTTCTGAGGCGGA
AAGAACCAGCTGGGGCTCTAGGGGGTATCCCC
[124 nt withheld, positions 2133-2256]
C
[32 nt withheld, positions 2258-2289]
CA
[57 nt withheld, positions 2292-2348]
A
[49 nt withheld, positions 2350-2398]
CCTTTGACGTTGGAGTCCACGTTCTTT
[37 nt withheld, positions 2426-2462]
ACCCTATCTCGGTCTATTCTTTTGATTTATAAGGGATTTTGGGGATTTCGGCCTATTGGTTAAAAAATGA
GCTGATTTAACAAAAATTTAACGCGAATTAATTCTGTGGAATGTGTGTCAGTTAGGGTGTGGAAAGTCCC
CAGGCTCCCCAGGCAGGCAGAAGTATGCAAAGCATGCATCTCAATTAGTCAGCAACCAGGTGTGGAAAGT
CCCCAGGCTCCCCAGCAGGCAGAAGTATGCAAAGCATGCATCTCAATTAGTCAGCAACCATAGTCCCGCC
CCTAACTCCGCCCATCCCGCCCCTAACTCCGCCCAGTTCCGCCCATTCTCCGCCCCATGGCTGACTAATT
TTTTTTATTTATGCAGAGGCCGAGGCCGCCTCTGCCTCTGAGCTATTCCAGAAGTAGTGAGGAGGCTTTT
TTGGAGGCCTAGGCTTTTGCAAAAAGCTCCCGGGAGCTTGTATATCCATTTTCGGATCTGATCAAGAGAC
AGGATGAGGATCGTTTCGCATGATTGAACAAGATGGATTGCACGCAGGTTCTCCGGCCGCTTGGGTGGAG
AGGCTATTCGGCTATGACTGGGCACAACAGACAATCGGCTGCTCTGATGCCGCCGTGTTCCGGCTGTCAG
CGCAGGGGCGCCCGGTTCTTTTTGTCAAGACCGACCTGTCCGGTGCCCTGAATGAACTGCAGGACGAGGC
AGCGCGGCTATCGTGGCTGGCCACGACGGGCGTTCCTTGCGCAGCTGTGCTCGACGTTGTCACTGAAGCG
GGAAGGGACTGGCTGCTATTGGGCGAAGTGCCGGGGCAGGATCTCCTGTCATCTCACCTTGCTCCTGCCG
AGAAAGTATCCATCATGGCTGATGCAATGCGGCGGCTGCATACGCTTGATCCGGCTACCTGCCCATTCGA
CCACCAAGCGAAACATCGCATCGAGCGAGCACGTACTCGGATGGAAGCCGGTCTTGTCGATCAGGATGAT
CTGGACGAAGAGCATCAGGGGCTCGCGCCAGCCGAACTGTTCGCCAGGCTCAAGGCGCGCATGCCCGACG
GCGAGGATCTCGTCGTGACCCATGGCGATGCCTGCTTGCCGAATATCATGGTGGAAAATGGCCGCTTTTC
TGGATTCATCGACTGTGGCCGGCTGGGTGTGGCGGACCGCTATCAGGACATAGCGTTGGCTACCCGTGAT
ATTGCTGAAGAGCTTGGCGGCGAATGGGCTGACCGCTTCCTCGTGCTTTACGGTATCGCCGCTCCCGATT
CGCAGCGCATCGCCTTCTATCGCCTTCTTGACGAGTTCTTCTGAGCGGGACTCTGGGGTTCGAAATGACC
GACCAAGCGACGCCCAACCTGCCATCACGAGATTTCGATTCCACCGCCGCCTTCTATGAAAGGTTGGGCT
TCGGAATCGTTTTCCGGGACGCCGGCTGGATGATCCTCCAGCGCGGGGATCTCATGCTGGAGTTCTTCGC
CCACCCCAACTTGTTTATTGCAGCTTATAATGGTTACAAATAAAGCAATAGCATCACAAATTTCACAAAT
AAAGCATTTTTTTCACTGCATTCTAGTTGTGGTTTGTCCAAACTCATCAATGTATCTTATCATGTCTGTA
TACCGTCGACCTCTAGCTAGAGCTTGGCGTAATCATGGTCATAGCTGTTTCCTGTGTGAAATTGTTATCC
GCTCACAATTCCACACAACATACGAGCCGGAAGCATAAAGTGTAAAGCCTGGGGTGCCTAATGAGTGAGC
TAACTCACATTAATTGCGTTGCGCTCACTGCCCGCTTTCCAGTCGGGAAACCTGTCGTGCCAGCTGCATT
AATGAATCGGCCAACGCGCGGGGAGAGGCGGTTTGCGTATTGGGCGCTCTTCCGCTTCCTCGCTCACTGA
CTCGCTGCGCTCGGTCGTTCGGCTGCGGCGAGCGGTATCAGCTCACTCAAAGGCGGTAATACGGTTATCC
ACAGAATCAGGGGATAACGCAGGAAAGAACATGTGAGCAAAAGGCCAGCAAAAGGCCAGGAACCGTAAAA
AGGCCGCGTTGCTGGCGTTTTTCCATAGGCTCCGCCCCCCTGACGAGCATCACAAAAATCGACGCTCAAG
TCAGAGGTGGCGAAACCCGACAGGACTATAAAGATACCAGGCGTTTCCCCCTGGAAGCTCCCTCGTGCGC
TCTCCTGTTCCGACCCTGCCGCTTACCGGATACCTGTCCGCCTTTCTCCCTTCGGGAAGCGTGGCGCTTT
CTCAATGCTCACGCTGTAGGTATCTCAGTTCGGTGTAGGTCGTTCGCTCCAAGCTGGGCTGTGTGCACGA
ACCCCCCGTTCAGCCCGACCGCTGCGCCTTATCCGGTAACTATCGTCTTGAGTCCAACCCGGTAAGACAC
GACTTATCGCCACTGGCAGCAGCCACTGGTAACAGGATTAGCAGAGCGAGGTATGTAGGCGGTGCTACAG
AGTTCTTGAAGTGGTGGCCTAACTACGGCTACACTAGAAGGACAGTATTTGGTATCTGCGCTCTGCTGAA
GCCAGTTACCTTCGGAAAAAGAGTTGGTAGCTCTTGATCCGGCAAACAAACCACCGCTGGTAGCGGTGGT
TTTTTTGTTTGCAAGCAGCAGATTACGCGCAGAAAAAAAGGATCTCAAGAAGATCCTTTGATCTTTTCTA
CGGGGTCTGACGCTCAGTGGAACGAAAACTCACGTTAAGGGATTTTGGTCATGAGATTATCAAAAAGGAT
CTTCACCTAGATCCTTTTAAATTAAAAATGAAGTTTTAAATCAATCTAAAGTATATATGAGTAAACTTGG
TCTGACAGTTACCAATGCTTAATCAGTGAGGCACCTATCTCAGCGATCTGTCTATTTCGTTCATCCATAG
TTGCCTGACTCCCCGTCGTGTAGATAACTACGATACGGGAGGGCTTACCATCTGGCCCCAGTGCTGCAAT
GATACCGCGAGACCCACGCTCACCGGCTCCAGATTTATCAGCAATAAACCAGCCAGCCGGAAGGGCCGAG
CGCAGAAGTGGTCCTGCAACTTTATCCGCCTCCATCCAGTCTATTAATTGTTGCCGGGAAGCTAGAGTAA
GTAGTTCGCCAGTTAATAGTTTGCGCAACGTTGTTGCCATTGCTACAGGCATCGTGGTGTCACGCTCGTC
GTTTGGTATGGCTTCATTCAGCTCCGGTTCCCAACGATCAAGGCGAGTTACATGATCCCCCATGTTGTGC
AAAAAAGCGGTTAGCTCCTTCGGTCCTCCGATCGTTGTCAGAAGTAAGTTGGCCGCAGTGTTATCACTCA
TGGTTATGGCAGCACTGCATAATTCTCTTACTGTCATGCCATCCGTAAGATGCTTTTCTGTGACTGGTGA
GTACTCAACCAAGTCATTCTGAGAATAGTGTATGCGGCGACCGAGTTGCTCTTGCCCGGCGTCAATACGG
GATAATACCGCGCCACATAGCAGAACTTTAAAAGTGCTCATCATTGGAAAACGTTCTTCGGGGCGAAAAC
TCTCAAGGATCTTACCGCTGTTGAGATCCAGTTCGATGTAACCCACTCGTGCACCCAACTGATCTTCAGC
ATCTTTTACTTTCACCAGCGTTTCTGGGTGAGCAAAAACAGGAAGGCAAAATGCCGCAAAAAAGGGAATA
AGGGCGACACGGAAATGTTGAATACTCATACTCTTCCTTTTTCAATATTATTGAAGCATTTATCAGGGTT
ATTGTCTCATGAGCGGATACATATTTGAATGTATTTAGAAAAATAAACAAATAGGGGTTCCGCGCACATT
TCCCCGAAAAGTGCCACCTGACGTC
