>Addgene plasmid #78750 | pcDNA3-HA-MKRN1 1-280 | addgene partial sequence | sequence record 149953 | CMV-F 5'-CGCAAATGGGCGGTAGGCGTG-3'
ACTAGAGAACCCACTGCTTACTGGCTTATCGAAATTAATACGACTCACTATAGGGAGACCCAAGCTTGGT
ACCATGGCCTCCTACCCTTATGATGTGCCAGATTATGCCTCTCCCGAATTCATGGCGGAGGCTGCAACTC
CCGGAACAACAGCCACAACATCAGGAGCAGGAGCGGCAGCGGCGACGGCGGCAGCAGCCTCCCCCACCCC
GATCCCCACAGTCACCGCCCCGTCCCTGGGGGCGGGCGGAGGGGGCGGCGGCAGCGACGGCAGCGGCGGC
GGCTGGACTAAACAGGTCACCTGCAGGTATTTTATGCATGGGGTTTGTAAGGAAGGAGACAACTGTCGCT
ACTCGCATGACCTCTCTGACAGTCCGTATAGTGTAGTGTGCAAGTATTTTCAGCGAGGGTACTGTATTTA
TGGAGACCGCTGCAGATATGAACATAGCAAACCATTGAAACAGGAAGAAGCAACTGCTACAGAGCTAACT
ACAAAGTCATCCCTTGCTGCTTCCTCAAGTCTCTCATCGATAGTTGGACCACTTGTTGAAATGAATACAG
GCGAAGCTGAGTCAAGAAATTCAAACTTTGCAACTGTAGGAGCAGGTTCAGAGGACTGGGTGAATGCTAT
TGAGTTTGTTCCTGGGCAACCCTACTGTGGCCGTACTGCGCCTTCCTGCACTGAAGCACCCCTGCAGGGC
TCAGTGACCAAGGAAGAATCAGAGAAAGAGCAAACCGCCGTGGAGACAAAGAAGCAGCTGTGCCCCTATG
CTGCAGTGGGAGAGTGCCGATACGGGGAGAACTGTGTGTATCTCCAC
