>Addgene plasmid #78750 | pcDNA3-HA-MKRN1 1-280 | addgene partial sequence | sequence record 149954 | BGH-rev 5'-TAGAAGGCACAGTCGAGG-3'
CTATAGAATAGGGCCCTCTAGATGCATGCTCGAGTTACACCATGTCCTTGCTGCGCTGCACGGCAAATGA
GAGCTCCATGTCCTTCTCATGGGCCTCAATGCACGATTTGATATGCTGCGATCTCTGGGCAGCATCCATT
GGATGCAGGACCTGCAGCCCACACATGTCACAAGAATCTCCGTGGAGATACACACAGTTCTCCCCGTATC
GGCACTCTCCCACTGCAGCATAGGGGCACAGCTGCTTCTTTGTCTCCACGGCGGTTTGCTCTTTCTCTGA
TTCTTCCTTGGTCACTGAGCCCTGCAGGGGTGCTTCAGTGCAGGAAGGCGCAGTACGGCCACAGTAGGGT
TGCCCAGGAACAAACTCAATAGCATTCACCCAGTCCTCTGAACCTGCTCCTACAGTTGCAAAGTTTGAAT
TTCTTGACTCAGCTTCGCCTGTATTCATTTCAACAAGTGGTCCAACTATCGATGAGAGACTTGAGGAAGC
AGCAAGGGATGACTTTGTAGTTAGCTCTGTAGCAGTTGCTTCTTCCTGTTTCAATGGTTTGCTATGTTCA
TATCTGCAGCGGTCTCCATAAATACAGTACCCTCGCTGAAAATACTTGCACACTACACTATACGGACTGT
CAGAGAGGTCATGCGAGTAGCGACAGTTGTCTCCTTCCTTACAAACCCCATGCATAAAATACCTGCAGGT
GACCTGTTT
